>Addgene plasmid #86034 | FLT1-KDR | addgene full sequence | sequence record 173914 | Addgene NGS Result
AACAAAATATTAACGCTTACAATTTCCATTCGCCATTCAGGCTGCGCAACTGTTGGGAAGGGCGATCGGT
GCGGGCCTCTTCGCTATTACGCCAGCTGGCGAAAGGGGGATGTGCTGCAAGGCGATTAAGTTGGGTAACG
CCAGGGTTTTCCCAGTCACGACGTTGTAAAACGACGGCCAGTGCCAAGCTGATCTATACATTGAATCAAT
ATTGGCAATTAGCCATATTAGTCATTGGTTATATAGCATAAATCAATATTGGCTATTGGCCATTGCATAC
GTTGTATCTATATCATAATATGTACATTTATATTGGCTCATGTCCAATATGACCGCCATGTTGACATTGA
TTATTGACTAGTTATTAATAGTAATCAATTACGGGGTCATTAGTTCATAGCCCATATATGGAGTTCCGCG
TTACATAACTTACGGTAAATGGCCCGCCTGGCTGACCGCCCAACGACCCCCGCCCATTGACGTCAATAAT
GACGTATGTTCCCATAGTAACGCCAATAGGGACTTTCCATTGACGTCAATGGGTGGAGTATTTACGGTAA
ACTGCCCACTTGGCAGTACATCAAGTGTATCATATGCCAAGTCCGCCCCCTATTGACGTCAATGACGGTA
AATGGCCCGCCTGGCATTATGCCCAGTACATGACCTTACGGGACTTTCCTACTTGGCAGTACATCTACGT
ATTAGTCATCGCTATTACCATGGTGATGCGGTTTTGGCAGTACACCAATGGGCGTGGATAGCGGTTTGAC
TCACGGGGATTTCCAAGTCTCCACCCCATTGACGTCAATGGGAGTTTGTTTTGGCACCAAAATCAACGGG
ACTTTCCAAAATGTCGTAATAACCCCGCCCCGTTGACGCAAATGGGCGGTAGGCGTGTACGGTGGGAGGT
CTATATAAGCAGAGCTCGTTTAGTGAACCGTCAGAATTTTGTAATACGACTCACTATAGGGCGGCCGGGA
ATTCGTCGACTGGATCCGGTACCGAGGAGATCTGCCGCCGCGATCGCCATGGTCAGCTACTGGGACACCG
GGGTCCTGCTGTGCGCGCTGCTCAGCTGTCTGCTTCTCACAGGATCTAGTTCAGGTTCAAAATTAAAATA
CCCATATGACGTCCCAGACTACGCTGATCCTGAACTGAGTTTAAAAGGCACCCAGCACATCATGCAAGCA
GGCCAGACACTGCATCTCCAATGCAGGGGGGAAGCAGCCCATAAATGGTCTTTGCCTGAAATGGTGAGTA
AGGAAAGCGAAAGGCTGAGCATAACTAAATCTGCCTGTGGAAGAAATGGCAAACAATTCTGCAGTACTTT
AACCTTGAACACAGCTCAAGCAAACCACACTGGCTTCTACAGCTGCAAATATCTAGCTGTACCTACTTCA
AAGAAGAAGGAAACAGAATCTGCAATCTATATATTTATTAGTGATACAGGTAGACCTTTCGTAGAGATGT
ACAGTGAAATCCCCGAAATTATACACATGACTGAAGGAAGGGAGCTCGTCATTCCCTGCCGGGTTACGTC
ACCTAACATCACTGTTACTTTAAAAAAGTTTCCACTTGACACTTTGATCCCTGATGGAAAACGCATAATC
TGGGACAGTAGAAAGGGCTTCATCATATCAAATGCAACGTACAAAGAAATAGGGCTTCTGACCTGTGAAG
CAACAGTCAATGGGCATTTGTATAAGACAAACTATCTCACACATCGACAAACCAATACAATCATAGATGT
CCAAATAAGCACACCACGCCCAGTCAAATTACTTAGAGGCCATACTCTTGTCCTCAATTGTACTGCTACC
ACTCCCTTGAACACGAGAGTTCAAATGACCTGGAGTTACCCTGATGAAAAAAATAAGAGAGCTTCCGTAA
GGCGACGAATTGACCAAAGCAATTCCCATGCCAACATATTCTACAGTGTTCTTACTATTGACAAAATGCA
GAACAAAGACAAAGGACTTTATACTTGTCGTGTAAGGAGTGGACCATCATTCAAATCTGTTAACACCTCA
GTGCATATATATGATAAAGCATTCATCACTGTGAAACATCGAAAACAGCAGGTGCTTGAAACCGTAGCTG
GCAAGCGGTCTTACCGGCTCTCTATGAAAGTGAAGGCATTTCCCTCGCCGGAAGTTGTATGGTTAAAAGA
TGGGTTACCTGCGACTGAGAAATCTGCTCGCTATTTGACTCGTGGCTACTCGTTAATTATCAAGGACGTA
ACTGAAGAGGATGCAGGGAATTATACAATCTTGCTGAGCATAAAACAGTCAAATGTGTTTAAAAACCTCA
CTGCCACTCTAATTGTCAATGTGAAACCCCAGATTTACGAAAAGGCCGTGTCATCGTTTCCAGACCCGGC
TCTCTACCCACTGGGCAGCAGACAAATCCTGACTTGTACCGCATATGGTATCCCTCAACCTACAATCAAG
TGGTTCTGGCACCCCTGTAACCATAATCATTCCGAAGCAAGGTGTGACTTTTGTTCCAATAATGAAGAGT
CCTTTATCCTGGATGCTGACAGCAACATGGGAAACAGAATTGAGAGCATCACTCAGCGCATGGCAATAAT
AGAAGGAAAGAATAAGATGGCTAGCACCTTGGTTGTGGCTGACTCTAGAATTTCTGGAATCTACATTTGC
ATAGCTTCCAATAAAGTTGGGACTGTGGGAAGAAACATAAGCTTTTATATCACAGATGTGCCAAATGGGT
TTCATGTTAACTTGGAAAAAATGCCGACGGAAGGAGAGGACCTGAAACTGTCTTGCACAGTTAACAAGTT
CTTATACAGAGACGTTACTTGGATTTTACTGCGGACAGTTAATAACAGAACAATGCACTACAGTATTAGC
AAGCAAAAAATGGCCATCACTAAGGAGCACTCCATCACTCTTAATCTTACCATCATGAATGTTTCCCTGC
AAGATTCAGGCACCTATGCCTGCAGAGCCAGGAATGTATACACAGGGGAAGAAATCCTCCAGAAGAAAGA
AATTACAATCAGAGATCAGGAAGCACCATACCTCCTGCGAAACCTCAGTGATCACACAGTGGCCATCAGC
AGTTCCACCACTTTAGACTGTCATGCTAATGGTGTCCCCGAGCCTCAGATCACTTGGTTTAAAAACAACC
ACAAAATACAACAAGAGCCTGGAATTATTTTAGGACCAGGAAGCAGCACGCTGTTTATTGAAAGAGTCAC
AGAAGAGGATGAAGGTGTCTATCACTGCAAAGCCACCAACCAGAAGGGCTCTGTGGAAAGTTCAGCATAC
CTCACTGTTCAAGGAACCTCGGACAAGTCTAATCTGGAGCTGATCACTCTAACATGCACCTGTGTGGCTG
CGACTCTCTTCTGGCTCCTATTAACCCTCTTTATCAAGCGGGCCAATGGAGGGGAACTGAAGACAGGCTA
CTTGTCCATCGTCATGGATCCAGATGAACTCCCATTGGATGAACATTGTGAACGACTGCCTTATGATGCC
AGCAAATGGGAATTCCCCAGAGACCGGCTGAAGCTAGGTAAGCCTCTTGGCCGTGGTGCCTTTGGCCAAG
TGATTGAAGCAGATGCCTTTGGAATTGACAAGACAGCAACTTGCAGGACAGTAGCAGTCAAAATGTTGAA
AGAAGGAGCAACACACAGTGAGCATCGAGCTCTCATGTCTGAACTCAAGATCCTCATTCATATTGGTCAC
CATCTCAATGTGGTCAACCTTCTAGGTGCCTGTACCAAGCCAGGAGGGCCACTCATGGTGATTGTGGAAT
TCTGCAAATTTGGAAACCTGTCCACTTACCTGAGGAGCAAGAGAAATGAATTTGTCCCCTACAAGACCAA
AGGGGCACGATTCCGTCAAGGGAAAGACTACGTTGGAGCAATCCCTGTGGATCTGAAACGGCGCTTGGAC
AGCATCACCAGTAGCCAGAGCTCAGCCAGCTCTGGATTTGTGGAGGAGAAGTCCCTCAGTGATGTAGAAG
AAGAGGAAGCTCCTGAAGATCTGTATAAGGACTTCCTGACCTTGGAGCATCTCATCTGTTACAGCTTCCA
AGTGGCTAAGGGCATGGAGTTCTTGGCATCGCGAAAGTGTATCCACAGGGACCTGGCGGCACGAAATATC
CTCTTATCGGAGAAGAACGTGGTTAAAATCTGTGACTTTGGCTTGGCCCGGGATATTTATAAAGATCCAG
ATTATGTCAGAAAAGGAGATGCTCGCCTCCCTTTGAAATGGATGGCCCCAGAAACAATTTTTGACAGAGT
GTACACAATCCAGAGTGACGTCTGGTCTTTTGGTGTTTTGCTGTGGGAAATATTTTCCTTAGGTGCTTCT
CCATATCCTGGGGTAAAGATTGATGAAGAATTTTGTAGGCGATTGAAAGAAGGAACTAGAATGAGGGCCC
CTGATTATACTACACCAGAAATGTACCAGACCATGCTGGACTGCTGGCACGGGGAGCCCAGTCAGAGACC
CACGTTTTCAGAGTTGGTGGAACATTTGGGAAATCTCTTGCAAGCTAATGCTCAGCAGGATGGCAAAGAC
TACATTGTTCTTCCGATATCAGAGACTTTGAGCATGGAAGAGGATTCTGGACTCTCTCTGCCTACCTCAC
CTGTTTCCTGTATGGAGGAGGAGGAAGTATGTGACCCCAAATTCCATTATGACAACACAGCAGGAATCAG
TCAGTATCTGCAGAACAGTAAGCGAAAGAGCCGGCCTGTGAGTGTAAAAACATTTGAAGATATCCCGTTA
GAAGAACCAGAAGTAAAAGTAATCCCAGATGACAACCAGACGGACAGTGGTATGGTTCTTGCCTCAGAAG
AGCTGAAAACTTTGGAAGACAGAACCAAATTATCTCCATCTTTTGGTGGAATGGTGCCCAGCAAAAGCAG
GGAGTCTGTGGCATCTGAAGGCTCAAACCAGACAAGCGGCTACCAGTCCGGATATCACTCCGATGACACA
GACACCACCGTGTACTCCAGTGAGGAAGCAGAACTTTTAAAGCTGATAGAGATTGGAGTGCAAACCGGTA
GCACAGCCCAGATTCTCCAGCCTGACTCGGGGACCACACTGAGCTCTCCTCCTGTTACGCGTACGCGGCC
GCTCGAGATGGAGAGCGACGAGAGCGGCCTGCCCGCCATGGAGATCGAGTGCCGCATCACCGGCACCCTG
AACGGCGTGGAGTTCGAGCTGGTGGGCGGCGGAGAGGGCACCCCCGAGCAGGGCCGCATGACCAACAAGA
TGAAGAGCACCAAAGGCGCCCTGACCTTCAGCCCCTACCTGCTGAGCCACGTGATGGGCTACGGCTTCTA
CCACTTCGGCACCTACCCCAGCGGCTACGAGAACCCCTTCCTGCACGCCATCAACAACGGCGGCTACACC
AACACCCGCATCGAGAAGTACGAGGACGGCGGCGTGCTGCACGTGAGCTTCAGCTACCGCTACGAGGCCG
GCCGCGTGATCGGCGACTTCAAGGTGATGGGCACCGGCTTCCCCGAGGACAGCGTGATCTTCACCGACAA
GATCATCCGCAGCAACGCCACCGTGGAGCACCTGCACCCCATGGGCGATAACGATCTGGATGGCAGCTTC
ACCCGCACCTTCAGCCTGCGCGACGGCGGCTACTACAGCTCCGTGGTGGACAGCCACATGCACTTCAAGA
GCGCCATCCACCCCAGCATCCTGCAGAACGGGGGCCCCATGTTCGCCTTCCGCCGCGTGGAGGAGGATCA
CAGCAACACCGAGCTGGGCATCGTGGAGTACCAGCACGCCTTCAAGACCCCGGATGCAGATGCCGGTGAA
GAAAGAGTTTAAACGGCCGGCCGCGGTCATAGCTGTTTCCTGAACAGATCCCGGGTGGCATCCCTGTGAC
CCCTCCCCAGTGCCTCTCCTGGCCCTGGAAGTTGCCACTCCAGTGCCCACCAGCCTTGTCCTAATAAAAT
TAAGTTGCATCATTTTGTCTGACTAGGTGTCCTTCTATAATATTATGGGGTGGAGGGGGGTGGTATGGAG
CAAGGGGCAAGTTGGGAAGACAACCTGTAGGGCCTGCGGGGTCTATTGGGAACCAAGCTGGAGTGCAGTG
GCACAATCTTGGCTCACTGCAATCTCCGCCTCCTGGGTTCAAGCGATTCTCCTGCCTCAGCCTCCCGAGT
TGTTGGGATTCCAGGCATGCATGACCAGGCTCAGCTAATTTTTGTTTTTTTGGTAGAGACGGGGTTTCAC
CATATTGGCCAGGCTGGTCTCCAACTCCTAATCTCAGGTGATCTACCCACCTTGGCCTCCCAAATTGCTG
GGATTACAGGCGTGAACCACTGCTCCCTTCCCTGTCCTTCTGATTTTAAAATAACTATACCAGCAGGAGG
ACGTCCAGACACAGCATAGGCTACCTGGCCATGCCCAACCGGTGGGACATTTGAGTTGCTTGCTTGGCAC
TGTCCTCTCATGCGTTGGGTCCACTCAGTAGATGCCTGTTGAATTGGGTACGCGGCCAGCGGCGAGCGGT
ATCAGCTCACTCAAAGGCGGTAATACGGTTATCCACAGAATCAGGGGATAACGCAGGAAAGAACATGTGA
GCAAAAGGCCAGCAAAAGGCCAGGAACCGTAAAAAGGCCGCGTTGCTGGCGTTTTTCCATAGGCTCCGCC
CCCCTGACGAGCATCACAAAAATCGACGCTCAAGTCAGAGGTGGCGAAACCCGACAGGACTATAAAGATA
CCAGGCGTTTCCCCCTGGAAGCTCCCTCGTGCGCTCTCCTGTTCCGACCCTGCCGCTTACCGGATACCTG
TCCGCCTTTCTCCCTTCGGGAAGCGTGGCGCTTTCTCATAGCTCACGCTGTAGGTATCTCAGTTCGGTGT
AGGTCGTTCGCTCCAAGCTGGGCTGTGTGCACGAACCCCCCGTTCAGCCCGACCGCTGCGCCTTATCCGG
TAACTATCGTCTTGAGTCCAACCCGGTAAGACACGACTTATCGCCACTGGCAGCAGCCACTGGTAACAGG
ATTAGCAGAGCGAGGTATGTAGGCGGTGCTACAGAGTTCTTGAAGTGGTGGCCTAACTACGGCTACACTA
GAAGAACAGTATTTGGTATCTGCGCTCTGCTGAAGCCAGTTACCTTCGGAAAAAGAGTTGGTAGCTCTTG
ATCCGGCAAACAAACCACCGCTGGTAGCGGTGGTTTTTTTGTTTGCAAGCAGCAGATTACGCGCAGAAAA
AAAGGATCTCAAGAAGATCCTTTGATCTTTTCTACGGGGTCTGACGCTCAGTGGAACGAAAACTCACGTT
AAGGGATTTTGGTCATGAGATTATCAAAAAGGATCTTCACCTAGATCCTTTTAAATTAAAAATGAAGTTT
TAAATCAATCTAAAGTATATATGAGTAACCTGAGGCTATGGCAGGGCCTGCCGCCCCGACGTTGGCTGCG
AGCCCTGGGCCTTCACCCGAACTTGGGGGGTGGGGTGGGGAAAAGGAAGAAACGCGGGCGTATTGGCCCC
AATGGGGTCTCGGTGGGGTATCGACAGAGTGCCAGCCCTGGGACCGAACCCCGCGTTTATGAACAAACGA
CCCAACACCGTGCGTTTTATTCTGTCTTTTTATTGCCGTCATAGCGCGGGTTCCTTCCGGTATTGTCTCC
TTCCGTGTTTCAGTTAGCCTCCCCCTAGGGTGGGCGAAGAACTCCAGCATGAGATCCCCGCGCTGGAGGA
TCATCCAGCCGGCGTCCCGGAAAACGATTCCGAAGCCCAACCTTTCATAGAAGGCGGCGGTGGAATCGAA
ATCTCGTGATGGCAGGTTGGGCGTCGCTTGGTCGGTCATTTCGAACCCCAGAGTCCCGCTCAGAAGAACT
CGTCAAGAAGGCGATAGAAGGCGATGCGCTGCGAATCGGGAGCGGCGATACCGTAAAGCACGAGGAAGCG
GTCAGCCCATTCGCCGCCAAGCTCTTCAGCAATATCACGGGTAGCCAACGCTATGTCCTGATAGCGATCC
GCCACACCCAGCCGGCCACAGTCGATGAATCCAGAAAAGCGGCCATTTTCCACCATGATATTCGGCAAGC
AGGCATCGCCATGGGTCACGACGAGATCCTCGCCGTCGGGCATGCTCGCCTTGAGCCTGGCGAACAGTTC
GGCTGGCGCGAGCCCCTGATGCTCTTCGTCCAGATCATCCTGATCGACAAGACCGGCTTCCATCCGAGTA
CGTGCTCGCTCGATGCGATGTTTCGCTTGGTGGTCGAATGGGCAGGTAGCCGGATCAAGCGTATGCAGCC
GCCGCATTGCATCAGCCATGATGGATACTTTCTCGGCAGGAGCAAGGTGAGATGACAGGAGATCCTGCCC
CGGCACTTCGCCCAATAGCAGCCAGTCCCTTCCCGCTTCAGTGACAACGTCGAGCACAGCTGCGCAAGGA
ACGCCCGTCGTGGCCAGCCACGATAGCCGCGCTGCCTCGTCTTGCAGTTCATTCAGGGCACCGGACAGGT
CGGTCTTGACAAAAAGAACCGGGCGCCCCTGCGCTGACAGCCGGAACACGGCGGCATCAGAGCAGCCGAT
TGTCTGTTGTGCCCAGTCATAGCCGAATAGCCTCTCCACCCAAGCGGCCGGAGAACCTGCGTGCAATCCA
TCTTGTTCAATCATGCGAAACGATCCTCATCCTGTCTCTTGATCGATCTTTGCAAAAGCCTAGGCCTCCA
AAAAAGCCTCCTCACTACTTCTGGAATAGCTCAGAGGCCGAGGCGGCCTCGGCCTCTGCATAAATAAAAA
AAATTAGTCAGCCATGGGGCGGAGAATGGGCGGAACTGGGCGGAGTTAGGGGCGGGACTATSGGAGTTAG
GGGCGGGACTATGGTTGCTGACTAATTGAGATGCATGCTTTGCATACTTCTGCCTGCTGGGGAGCCTGGG
GACTTTCCACACCTGGTTGCTGACTAATTGAGATGCATGCTTTGCATACTTCTGCCTGCTGGGGAGCCTG
GGGACTTTCCACACCCTAACTGACACACATTCCACAGCTGGTTCTTTCCGCCTCAGGACTCTTCCTTTTT
CAATATTATTGAAGCATTTATCAGGGTTATTGTCTCATGAGCGGATACATATTTGAATGTATTTAGAAAA
ATAAACAAATAGGGGTTCCGCGCACATTTCCCCGAAAAGTGCCACCTG
[124 nt withheld, positions 9149-9272]
C
[91 nt withheld, positions 9274-9364]
A
[49 nt withheld, positions 9366-9414]
CCTTTGACGTTGGAGTCCACGTTCTTT
[37 nt withheld, positions 9442-9478]
ACCCTATCTCGGTCTATTCTTTTGATTTATAAGGGATTTTGCCGATTTCGGCCTATTGGTTAAAAAATGA
GCTGATTTAACAAAAATTTAACGCGAATTTT
Features (pLannotate 1.2.2; 16 found; start..end, strand, type, name):
      1..25      +  rep_origin     M13 ori (fragment): M13 bacteriophage origin of replication; arrow indicates direction of (+) strand synthesis
     29..183     -  CDS            lacZα (fragment): LacZα fragment of β-galactosidase; lacZ fragment
    343..722     +  enhancer       CMV enhancer: human cytomegalovirus immediate early enhancer
    724..923     +  promoter       CMV promoter: human cytomegalovirus (CMV) immediate early promoter
    952..970     +  promoter       T7 promoter: promoter for bacteriophage T7 RNA polymerase
   1029..4907    +  CDS            FLT1: VGFR1_HUMAN - Also known as FLT, FRT, VEGFR1. Experimental evidence at protein level: Swiss-Prot protein existence level 1. [Isoform 7]: Has a truncated kinase domain; it increases phosphorylation of SRC at 'Tyr-418' by unknown means and promotes tumor cell invasion. From Homo sapiens (Human).
   5118..5813    +  CDS            TurboGFP: TurboGFP is a basic (constitutively fluorescent) green fluorescent protein published in 2006, derived from Pontellina plumata. It is reported to be a rapidly-maturing dimer with moderate acid sensitivity.
   5863..6485    +  polyA_signal   hGH poly(A) signal: human growth hormone polyadenylation signal
   6634..7222    -  rep_origin     ori: high-copy-number ColE1/pMB1/pBR322/pUC origin of replication
   7444..7460    +  polyA_signal   bGH poly(A) signal (fragment): bovine growth hormone polyadenylation signal
   7551..7598    -  polyA_signal   HSV TK poly(A) signal: herpes simplex virus thymidine kinase polyadenylation signal (Cole and Stacy, 1985)
   7657..7809    -  CDS            ble (fragment): BLE_KLEPN - Experimental evidence at protein level: Swiss-Prot protein existence level 1. Binding protein with a strong affinity to the bleomycin family of antibiotics. Binds to CL990; an antimitotic-antibiotic compound. From Klebsiella pneumoniae.
   7830..8624    -  CDS            NeoR/KanR: aminoglycoside phosphotransferase from Tn5; aph(3')-II (or nptII); confers resistance to neomycin, kanamycin, and G418 (Geneticin®)
   8659..9016    -  promoter       SV40 promoter: SV40 enhancer and early promoter
   9018..9122    -  promoter       AmpR promoter: bla
   9149..9577    +  rep_origin     f1 ori (sequence partly withheld): f1 bacteriophage origin of replication; arrow indicates direction of (+) strand synthesis
