[The description below was written by a language model from this plasmid's Addgene catalogue record and pLannotate feature annotations shown in this document.]
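Description:
FLT1-KDR is a mammalian expression plasmid built on the pCMV6 Entry backbone that encodes a human VEGFR1–VEGFR2 hybrid receptor. According to the record, the chimera joins the extracellular domain of VEGFR1 (FLT1), together with the transmembrane domain, to the intracellular domain of VEGFR2 (KDR). The sequenced construct is 9,579 nt, and the insert is listed at about 4.9 kb. Expression is driven by the human cytomegalovirus immediate-early enhancer and promoter. A T7 promoter sits just upstream of the coding region, and a human growth hormone polyadenylation signal lies downstream. The automated annotation labels the whole receptor open reading frame as FLT1 and does not call the KDR-derived portion separately, so the exact junction cannot be read from the feature table. A TurboGFP coding sequence follows the receptor, matching the C-terminal t-GFP fusion in the catalogue entry. The catalogue also lists an N-terminal HA tag, but this is not annotated as a feature.

The plasmid replicates in E. coli from a high-copy ColE1/pUC-type origin and also carries an f1 origin. A single Tn5 NeoR/KanR cassette is preceded by both a bacterial (AmpR-type) promoter and the SV40 early promoter and ends in an HSV TK polyadenylation signal. It therefore provides kanamycin selection in bacteria and should allow G418 selection in mammalian cells. The small lacZα, M13 ori, ble and bGH poly(A) fragments appear to be backbone remnants. The associated study concerns how FLT1 ectodomain cleavage affects receptor activation. This suggests the chimera is used to couple ligand binding and processing of the VEGFR1 ectodomain to VEGFR2 kinase signalling, with the GFP fusion allowing visualisation of the receptor's C-terminal portion.
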