Addgene plasmid #86034: FLT1-KDR
Purpose: chimera of human VEGFR1 extracellular domain with the TMD fused to the intracellular domain of VEGFR2
Depositing lab: Christie Thomas. Depositing organization: University of Iowa. Publication: Ectodomain cleavage of FLT1 regulates receptor activation and function and is not required for its downstream intracellular cleavage. Raikwar NS, Liu KZ, Thomas CP. Exp Cell Res. 2016 May 15;344(1):103-11. doi: 10.1016/j.yexcr.2016.03.020. Epub 2016 Mar 23. PubMed 27017929.
Backbone
  Vector backbone: pCMV6 Entry
  Backbone manufacturer: Origene
  Vector type: Mammalian Expression
Growth in bacteria
  Bacterial resistance: Kanamycin, 50 μg/mL
  Growth temperature: 37°C
  Growth strain: DH5alpha
  Copy number: High Copy
Gene/Insert
  Gene/Insert name: human VEGFR1-VEGFR2 hybrid
  Species: H. sapiens (human)
  Insert size (bp): 4940
  Entrez Gene: FLT1 (a.k.a. FLT, FLT-1, VEGFR-1, VEGFR1); KDR (a.k.a. CD309, FLK1, VEGFR, VEGFR2)
  Tag / fusion protein: HA (N terminal on backbone); t-GFP (C terminal on backbone)
  Cloning method: Unknown
Terms and licenses: Academic/Nonprofit Terms; Industry Terms: Not Available to Industry
How to cite: FLT1-KDR was a gift from Christie Thomas (Addgene plasmid # 86034 ; http://n2t.net/addgene:86034 ; RRID:Addgene_86034)
